Addgene plasmid #108529: pAJM.011
Purpose: TetR + PTet*-YFP Reporter. aTc sensor for use in non-Marionette strain.
Depositing lab: Christopher Voigt. Depositing organization: Massachusetts Institute of Technology. Publication: Escherichia coli "Marionette" strains with 12 highly optimized small-molecule sensors. Meyer AJ, Segall-Shapiro TH, Glassey E, Zhang J, Voigt CA. Nat Chem Biol. 2018 Nov 26. pii: 10.1038/s41589-018-0168-3. doi: 10.1038/s41589-018-0168-3. PubMed 30478458.
Backbone
  Vector backbone: p15A-Kan
  Vector type: Bacterial Expression
Growth in bacteria
  Bacterial resistance: Kanamycin, 50 μg/mL
  Growth temperature: 37°C
  Growth strain: NEB Stable
  Copy number: Low Copy
Gene/Insert
  Gene/Insert name: TetR + PTet*-YFP
  Species: Synthetic
  Cloning method: Gibson Cloning
Terms and licenses: Academic/Nonprofit Terms; Industry Terms: Not Available to Industry
Depositor comments: Please visit https://www.biorxiv.org/content/early/2018/04/10/285866 for bioRxiv preprint.
How to cite: pAJM.011 was a gift from Christopher Voigt (Addgene plasmid # 108529 ; http://n2t.net/addgene:108529 ; RRID:Addgene_108529)
