[The description below was written by a language model from this plasmid's Addgene catalogue record and the feature table of its GenBank file.]
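Description:
pAJM.011 is a 3,863 bp synthetic bacterial expression plasmid built on a p15A-Kan backbone. It serves as a self-contained anhydrotetracycline (aTc) sensor with a fluorescent readout. It replicates in E. coli from a p15A origin, which the catalogue lists as low copy and the depositor's map labels a "more stringent" p15A. Selection is by kanamycin through an aminoglycoside phosphotransferase gene encoded on the opposite strand from the sensor parts. Because p15A is compatible with ColE1-type origins, the plasmid can coexist with a second plasmid of that class.

The payload has two transcription units assembled by Gibson cloning. The reporter unit begins with the L3S3P21 terminator, which insulates it from upstream transcription. Next comes the engineered PTet* promoter, in which two tetO2 operators flank and overlap the -35 and -10 elements. Downstream, the RiboJ insulator (built around the sTRSV hammerhead ribozyme) cleaves the 5' leader so that expression is less dependent on promoter context. This is followed by the B0064 ribosome binding site, the YFP coding sequence (auto-annotated as EYFP) and the L3S2P21 terminator. The regulator unit uses the constitutive pLacI promoter and a dedicated RBS labelled "tet1" to express Tn10-derived TetR, and it ends in a longer terminator region. TetR binds the operators and silences PTet*; aTc releases the repressor and switches on YFP.

The two feature tables held for this plasmid describe the same molecule with different start coordinates. Because the plasmid supplies its own TetR, it is intended for characterising the optimised aTc sensor in strains other than the "Marionette" strains.
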