LOCUS       Exported 3863 bp ds-DNA circular SYN 12-MAY-2021
DEFINITION  TetR + PTet*-YFP Reporter. aTc sensor for use in non-Marionette
            strain..
ACCESSION   .
VERSION     .
KEYWORDS    pAJM.011
SOURCE      synthetic DNA construct
  ORGANISM  synthetic DNA construct
REFERENCE   1 (bases 1 to 3863)
  AUTHORS   Meyer AJ, Segall-Shapiro TH, Glassey E, Zhang J, Voigt CA
  TITLE     Escherichia coli ""Marionette"" strains with 12 highly optimized
            small-molecule sensors.
  JOURNAL   Nat Chem Biol. 2018 Nov 26. pii: 10.1038/s41589-018-0168-3. doi:
            10.1038/s41589-018-0168-3.
  PUBMED    30478458
REFERENCE   2 (bases 1 to 3863)
  AUTHORS   .
  TITLE     Direct Submission
  JOURNAL   Exported May 12, 2021 from SnapGene Server 1.1.58
            http://www.snapgene.com
FEATURES             Location/Qualifiers
     source          1..3863
                     /organism="synthetic DNA construct"
                     /mol_type="other DNA"
     misc_RNA        1..50
                     /label=sTRSV HHRz
                     /note="hammerhead ribozyme from the tobacco ringspot virus
                     satellite RNA (Khvorova et al., 2003)"
     CDS             100..819
                     /codon_start=1
                     /product="enhanced YFP"
                     /label=EYFP
                     /note="mammalian codon-optimized"
                     /translation="MVSKGEELFTGVVPILVELDGDVNGHKFSVSGEGEGDATYGKLTL
                     KFICTTGKLPVPWPTLVTTFGYGLQCFARYPDHMKLHDFFKSAMPEGYVQERTIFFKDD
                     GNYKTRAEVKFEGDTLVNRIELKGIDFKEDGNILGHKLEYNYNSHNVYIMADKQKNGIK
                     VNFKIRHNIEDGSVQLADHYQQNTPIGDGPVLLPDNHYLSYQSALSKDPNEKRDHMVLL
                     EFVTAAGITLGMDELYK"
     primer_bind     complement(145..166)
                     /label=EGFP-N
                     /note="EGFP, reverse primer"
     primer_bind     complement(406..425)
                     /label=EXFP-R
                     /note="For distinguishing EGFP variants, reverse primer"
     primer_bind     753..774
                     /label=EGFP-C
                     /note="EGFP, forward primer"
     CDS             967..1590
                     /codon_start=1
                     /gene="tetR from transposon Tn10"
                     /product="tetracycline repressor TetR"
                     /label=TetR
                     /note="TetR binds to the tetracycline operator tetO to
                     inhibit transcription. This inhibition can be relieved by
                     adding tetracycline or doxycycline."
                     /translation="MSRLDKSKVINSALELLNEVGIEGLTTRKLAQKLGVEQPTLYWHV
                     KNKRALLDALAIEMLDRHHTHFCPLEGESWQDFLRNNAKSFRCALLSHRDGAKVHLGTR
                     PTEKQYETLENQLAFLCQQGFSLENALYALSAVGHFTLGCVLEDQEHQVAKEERETPTT
                     DSMPPLLRQAIELFDHQGAEPAFLFGLELIICGLEKQLKCESGS"
     primer_bind     complement(1040..1059)
                     /label=Tet-R
                     /note="Tetracycline resistance gene, reverse primer"
     primer_bind     complement(1780..1799)
                     /label=pBRrevBam
                     /note="pBR322 vectors, tet region, downstream of BamHI,
                     reverse primer"
     rep_origin      complement(2164..2709)
                     /direction=LEFT
                     /label=p15A ori
                     /note="Plasmids containing the medium-copy-number p15A
                     origin of replication can be propagated in E. coli cells
                     that contain a second plasmid with the ColE1 origin. "
     primer_bind     complement(2244..2263)
                     /label=pBR322ori-F
                     /note="pBR322 origin, forward primer"
     CDS             complement(2798..3613)
                     /codon_start=1
                     /gene="aph(3')-Ia"
                     /product="aminoglycoside phosphotransferase"
                     /label=KanR
                     /note="confers resistance to kanamycin in bacteria or G418
                     (Geneticin(R)) in eukaryotes"
                     /translation="MSHIQRETSCSRPRLNSNMDADLYGYKWARDNVGQSGATIYRLYG
                     KPDAPELFLKHGKGSVANDVTDEMVRLNWLTEFMPLPTIKHFIRTPDDAWLLTTAIPGK
                     TAFQVLEEYPDSGENIVDALAVFLRRLHSIPVCNCPFNSDRVFRLAQAQSRMNNGLVDA
                     SDFDDERNGWPVEQVWKEMHKLLPFSPDSVVTHGDFSLDNLIFDEGKLIGCIDVGRVGI
                     ADRYQDLAILWNCLGEFSPSLQKRLFQKYGIDNPDMNKLQFHLMLDEFF"
     primer_bind     3521..3540
                     /label=Kan-R
                     /note="Kanamycin resistance gene, reverse primer"
     primer_bind     3605..3624
                     /label=pENTR-R
                     /note="pENTR vectors, reverse primer"
     protein_bind    3808..3826
                     /gene="tetO"
                     /label=tet operator
                     /bound_moiety="tetracycline repressor TetR"
                     /note="bacterial operator O2 for the tetR and tetA genes"
     protein_bind    3833..3851
                     /gene="tetO"
                     /label=tet operator
                     /bound_moiety="tetracycline repressor TetR"
                     /note="bacterial operator O2 for the tetR and tetA genes"
ORIGIN
        1 ctgtcaccgg atgtgctttc cggtctgatg agtccgtgag gacgaaacag cctctacaaa
       61 taattttgtt taatactaga gaaagagggg aaatactaga tggtgagcaa gggcgaggag
      121 ctgttcaccg gggtggtgcc catcctggtc gagctggacg gcgacgtaaa cggccacaag
      181 ttcagcgtgt ccggcgaggg cgagggcgat gccacctacg gcaagctgac cctgaagttc
      241 atctgcacca caggcaagct gcccgtgccc tggcccaccc tcgtgaccac cttcggctac
      301 ggcctgcaat gcttcgcccg ctaccccgac cacatgaagc tgcacgactt cttcaagtcc
      361 gccatgcccg aaggctacgt ccaggagcgc accatcttct tcaaggacga cggcaactac
      421 aagacccgcg ccgaggtgaa gttcgagggc gacaccctgg tgaaccgcat cgagctgaag
      481 ggcatcgact tcaaggagga cggcaacatc ctggggcaca agctggagta caactacaac
      541 agccacaacg tctatatcat ggccgacaag cagaagaacg gcatcaaggt gaacttcaag
      601 atccgccaca acatcgagga cggcagcgtg cagctcgccg accactacca gcagaacacc
      661 ccaatcggcg acggccccgt gctgctgccc gacaaccact accttagcta ccagtccgcc
      721 ctgagcaaag accccaacga gaagcgcgat cacatggtcc tgctggagtt cgtgaccgcc
      781 gccgggatca ctctcggcat ggacgagctg tacaagtaac tcggtaccaa attccagaaa
      841 agaggcctcc cgaaaggggg gccttttttc gttttggtcc aatggcggcg cgccatcgaa
      901 tggcgcaaaa cctttcgcgg tatggcatga tagcgcccgg aagagagtca attcagggtg
      961 gtgaatatgt ccagattaga taaaagtaaa gtgattaaca gcgcattaga gctgcttaat
     1021 gaggtcggaa tcgaaggttt aacaacccgt aaactcgccc agaagctagg tgtagagcag
     1081 cctacattgt attggcatgt aaaaaataag cgggctttgc tcgacgcctt agccattgag
     1141 atgttagata ggcaccatac tcacttttgc cctttagaag gggaaagctg gcaagatttt
     1201 ttacgtaata acgctaaaag ttttagatgt gctttactaa gtcatcgcga tggagcaaaa
     1261 gtacatttag gtacacggcc tacagaaaaa cagtatgaaa ctctcgaaaa tcaattagcc
     1321 tttttatgcc aacaaggttt ttcactagag aatgcattat atgcactcag cgctgtgggg
     1381 cattttactt taggttgcgt attggaagat caagagcatc aagtcgctaa agaagaaagg
     1441 gaaacaccta ctactgatag tatgccgcca ttattacgac aagctatcga attatttgat
     1501 caccaaggtg cagagccagc cttcttattc ggccttgaat tgatcatatg cggattagaa
     1561 aaacaactta aatgtgaaag tgggtcctga taaggatcct aattggtaac gaatcagaat
     1621 tgacggctcg agggagtagc atagggtttg cagaatccct gcttcgtcca tttgacaggc
     1681 acattatgca tcgatgataa gctgtcaaac atgagcagat cctctacgcc ggacgcatcg
     1741 tggccggcat caccggcgcc acaggtgcgg ttgctggcgc ctatatcgcc gacatcaccg
     1801 atggggaaga tcgggctcgc cacttcgggc tcatgagcaa atattttatc tgaggtgctt
     1861 cctcgctcac tgactcgctg cacgaggcag acctcagcgc tagcggagtg tatactggct
     1921 tactatgttg gcactgatga gggtgtcagt gaagtgcttc atgtggcagg agaaaaaagg
     1981 ctgcaccggt gcgtcagcag aatatgtgat acaggatata ttccgcttcc tcgctcactg
     2041 actcgctacg ctcggtcgtt cgactgcggc gagcggaaat ggcttacgaa cggggcggag
     2101 atttcctgga agatgccagg aagatactta acagggaagt gagagggccg cggcaaagcc
     2161 gtttttccat aggctccgcc cccctgacaa gcatcacgaa atctgacgct caaatcagtg
     2221 gtggcgaaac ccgacaggac tataaagata ccaggcgttt ccccctggcg gctccctcgt
     2281 gcgctctcct gttcctgcct ttcggtttac cggtgtcatt ccgctgttat ggccgcgttt
     2341 gtctcattcc acgcctgaca ctcagttccg ggtaggcagt tcgctccaag ctggactgta
     2401 tgcacgaacc ccccgttcag tccgaccgct gcgccttatc cggtaactat cgtcttgagt
     2461 ccaacccgga aagacatgca aaagcaccac tggcagcagc cactggtaat tgatttagag
     2521 gagttagtct tgaagtcatg cgccggttaa ggctaaactg aaaggacaag ttttggtgac
     2581 tgcgctcctc caagccagtt acctcggttc aaagagttgg tagctcagag aaccttcgaa
     2641 aaaccgccct gcaaggcggt tttttcgttt tcagagcaag agattacgcg cagaccaaaa
     2701 cgatctcaag aagatcatct tattaagggg tctgacgctc agtggaacga aaaatcaatc
     2761 taaagtatat atgagtaaac ttggtctgac agttacctta gaaaaactca tcgagcatca
     2821 aatgaaactg caatttattc atatcaggat tatcaatacc atatttttga aaaagccgtt
     2881 tctgtaatga aggagaaaac tcaccgaggc agttccatag gatggcaaga tcctggtatc
     2941 ggtctgcgat tccgactcgt ccaacatcaa tacaacctat taatttcccc tcgtcaaaaa
     3001 taaggttatc aagtgagaaa tcaccatgag tgacgactga atccggtgag aatggcaaaa
     3061 gcttatgcat ttctttccag acttgttcaa caggccagcc attacgctcg tcatcaaaat
     3121 cactcgcatc aaccaaaccg ttattcattc gtgattgcgc ctgagcgaga cgaaatacgc
     3181 gatcgctgtt aaaaggacaa ttacaaacag gaatcgaatg caaccggcgc aggaacactg
     3241 ccagcgcatc aacaatattt tcacctgaat caggatattc ttctaatacc tggaatgctg
     3301 ttttcccggg gatcgcagtg gtgagtaacc atgcatcatc aggagtacgg ataaaatgct
     3361 tgatggtcgg aagaggcata aattccgtca gccagtttag tctgaccatc tcatctgtaa
     3421 catcattggc aacgctacct ttgccatgtt tcagaaacaa ctctggcgca tcgggcttcc
     3481 catacaatcg atagattgtc gcacctgatt gcccgacatt atcgcgagcc catttatacc
     3541 catataaatc agcatccatg ttggaattta atcgcggcct ggagcaagac gtttcccgtt
     3601 gaatatggct cataacaccc cttgtattac tgtttatgta agcagacagt tttattgttc
     3661 atgatgatat atttttatct tgtgcaatgt acatcagaga ttttgagaca caaccaatta
     3721 ttgaaggcct ccctaacggg gggccttttt ttgtttctgg tctcccgctt aacgatcgtt
     3781 ggctgttttc agcaggacgc actgacctcc ctatcagtga tagagattga catccctatc
     3841 agtgatagag atactgagca cag
//
