LOCUS       pAJM.011 3863 bp ds-DNA circular 12-DEC-2017
DEFINITION  .
ACCESSION   urn.local...1513086269447.16
VERSION
KEYWORDS    .
SOURCE
  ORGANISM  .
COMMENT     ApEinfo:methylated:1.
FEATURES             Location/Qualifiers
     misc_feature    1..53
                     /note="Geneious type: terminator"
                     /label="L3S3P21"
     promoter        73..148
                     /label="pTet*"
     misc_feature    95..113
                     /note="Geneious type: operator"
                     /label="TetO2"
     promoter        114..119
                     /label="-35"
     misc_feature    120..138
                     /note="Geneious type: operator"
                     /label="tetO2"
     promoter        137..142
                     /label="-10"
     misc_feature    149..223
                     /note="Geneious type: insulator"
                     /label="RiboJ"
     misc_feature    232..243
                     /note="Geneious type: RBS"
                     /label="B0064"
     misc_feature    250..969
                     /note="Geneious type: CDS"
                     /label="YFP"
     misc_feature    970..1030
                     /note="Geneious type: terminator"
                     /label="L3S2P21"
     misc_feature    1035..1088
                     /note="Geneious type: promoter"
                     /label="pLacI"
     promoter        1053..1058
                     /label="-35"
     promoter        1076..1081
                     /label="-10"
     RBS             1089..1116
                     /label="tet1"
     misc_feature    1117..1740
                     /note="Geneious type: CDS"
                     /label="TetR"
     misc_feature    1750..2002
                     /note="Geneious type: terminator"
                     /label="induction operon terminator region"
     rep_origin      2040..2876
                     /label="more\stringent\p15A"
     rep_origin      2313
                     /label="origin"
     CDS             complement(2948..3763)
                     /label="Kanamycin\phosphotransferase"
ORIGIN
        1 ccaattattg aaggcctccc taacgggggg cctttttttg tttctggtct cccgcttaac
       61 gatcgttggc tgttttcagc aggacgcact gacctcccta tcagtgatag agattgacat
      121 ccctatcagt gatagagata ctgagcacag ctgtcaccgg atgtgctttc cggtctgatg
      181 agtccgtgag gacgaaacag cctctacaaa taattttgtt taatactaga gaaagagggg
      241 aaatactaga tggtgagcaa gggcgaggag ctgttcaccg gggtggtgcc catcctggtc
      301 gagctggacg gcgacgtaaa cggccacaag ttcagcgtgt ccggcgaggg cgagggcgat
      361 gccacctacg gcaagctgac cctgaagttc atctgcacca caggcaagct gcccgtgccc
      421 tggcccaccc tcgtgaccac cttcggctac ggcctgcaat gcttcgcccg ctaccccgac
      481 cacatgaagc tgcacgactt cttcaagtcc gccatgcccg aaggctacgt ccaggagcgc
      541 accatcttct tcaaggacga cggcaactac aagacccgcg ccgaggtgaa gttcgagggc
      601 gacaccctgg tgaaccgcat cgagctgaag ggcatcgact tcaaggagga cggcaacatc
      661 ctggggcaca agctggagta caactacaac agccacaacg tctatatcat ggccgacaag
      721 cagaagaacg gcatcaaggt gaacttcaag atccgccaca acatcgagga cggcagcgtg
      781 cagctcgccg accactacca gcagaacacc ccaatcggcg acggccccgt gctgctgccc
      841 gacaaccact accttagcta ccagtccgcc ctgagcaaag accccaacga gaagcgcgat
      901 cacatggtcc tgctggagtt cgtgaccgcc gccgggatca ctctcggcat ggacgagctg
      961 tacaagtaac tcggtaccaa attccagaaa agaggcctcc cgaaaggggg gccttttttc
     1021 gttttggtcc aatggcggcg cgccatcgaa tggcgcaaaa cctttcgcgg tatggcatga
     1081 tagcgcccgg aagagagtca attcagggtg gtgaatatgt ccagattaga taaaagtaaa
     1141 gtgattaaca gcgcattaga gctgcttaat gaggtcggaa tcgaaggttt aacaacccgt
     1201 aaactcgccc agaagctagg tgtagagcag cctacattgt attggcatgt aaaaaataag
     1261 cgggctttgc tcgacgcctt agccattgag atgttagata ggcaccatac tcacttttgc
     1321 cctttagaag gggaaagctg gcaagatttt ttacgtaata acgctaaaag ttttagatgt
     1381 gctttactaa gtcatcgcga tggagcaaaa gtacatttag gtacacggcc tacagaaaaa
     1441 cagtatgaaa ctctcgaaaa tcaattagcc tttttatgcc aacaaggttt ttcactagag
     1501 aatgcattat atgcactcag cgctgtgggg cattttactt taggttgcgt attggaagat
     1561 caagagcatc aagtcgctaa agaagaaagg gaaacaccta ctactgatag tatgccgcca
     1621 ttattacgac aagctatcga attatttgat caccaaggtg cagagccagc cttcttattc
     1681 ggccttgaat tgatcatatg cggattagaa aaacaactta aatgtgaaag tgggtcctga
     1741 taaggatcct aattggtaac gaatcagaat tgacggctcg agggagtagc atagggtttg
     1801 cagaatccct gcttcgtcca tttgacaggc acattatgca tcgatgataa gctgtcaaac
     1861 atgagcagat cctctacgcc ggacgcatcg tggccggcat caccggcgcc acaggtgcgg
     1921 ttgctggcgc ctatatcgcc gacatcaccg atggggaaga tcgggctcgc cacttcgggc
     1981 tcatgagcaa atattttatc tgaggtgctt cctcgctcac tgactcgctg cacgaggcag
     2041 acctcagcgc tagcggagtg tatactggct tactatgttg gcactgatga gggtgtcagt
     2101 gaagtgcttc atgtggcagg agaaaaaagg ctgcaccggt gcgtcagcag aatatgtgat
     2161 acaggatata ttccgcttcc tcgctcactg actcgctacg ctcggtcgtt cgactgcggc
     2221 gagcggaaat ggcttacgaa cggggcggag atttcctgga agatgccagg aagatactta
     2281 acagggaagt gagagggccg cggcaaagcc gtttttccat aggctccgcc cccctgacaa
     2341 gcatcacgaa atctgacgct caaatcagtg gtggcgaaac ccgacaggac tataaagata
     2401 ccaggcgttt ccccctggcg gctccctcgt gcgctctcct gttcctgcct ttcggtttac
     2461 cggtgtcatt ccgctgttat ggccgcgttt gtctcattcc acgcctgaca ctcagttccg
     2521 ggtaggcagt tcgctccaag ctggactgta tgcacgaacc ccccgttcag tccgaccgct
     2581 gcgccttatc cggtaactat cgtcttgagt ccaacccgga aagacatgca aaagcaccac
     2641 tggcagcagc cactggtaat tgatttagag gagttagtct tgaagtcatg cgccggttaa
     2701 ggctaaactg aaaggacaag ttttggtgac tgcgctcctc caagccagtt acctcggttc
     2761 aaagagttgg tagctcagag aaccttcgaa aaaccgccct gcaaggcggt tttttcgttt
     2821 tcagagcaag agattacgcg cagaccaaaa cgatctcaag aagatcatct tattaagggg
     2881 tctgacgctc agtggaacga aaaatcaatc taaagtatat atgagtaaac ttggtctgac
     2941 agttacctta gaaaaactca tcgagcatca aatgaaactg caatttattc atatcaggat
     3001 tatcaatacc atatttttga aaaagccgtt tctgtaatga aggagaaaac tcaccgaggc
     3061 agttccatag gatggcaaga tcctggtatc ggtctgcgat tccgactcgt ccaacatcaa
     3121 tacaacctat taatttcccc tcgtcaaaaa taaggttatc aagtgagaaa tcaccatgag
     3181 tgacgactga atccggtgag aatggcaaaa gcttatgcat ttctttccag acttgttcaa
     3241 caggccagcc attacgctcg tcatcaaaat cactcgcatc aaccaaaccg ttattcattc
     3301 gtgattgcgc ctgagcgaga cgaaatacgc gatcgctgtt aaaaggacaa ttacaaacag
     3361 gaatcgaatg caaccggcgc aggaacactg ccagcgcatc aacaatattt tcacctgaat
     3421 caggatattc ttctaatacc tggaatgctg ttttcccggg gatcgcagtg gtgagtaacc
     3481 atgcatcatc aggagtacgg ataaaatgct tgatggtcgg aagaggcata aattccgtca
     3541 gccagtttag tctgaccatc tcatctgtaa catcattggc aacgctacct ttgccatgtt
     3601 tcagaaacaa ctctggcgca tcgggcttcc catacaatcg atagattgtc gcacctgatt
     3661 gcccgacatt atcgcgagcc catttatacc catataaatc agcatccatg ttggaattta
     3721 atcgcggcct cgagcaagac gtttcccgtt gaatatggct cataacaccc cttgtattac
     3781 tgtttatgta agcagacagt tttattgttc atgatgatat atttttatct tgtgcaatgt
     3841 acatcagaga ttttgagaca caa
//
